>Addgene plasmid #82479 | hGAPDH-rLuc | addgene full sequence | sequence record 163078 | Addgene NGS Result
AGATCTCGAGGAGAAGTTCCCCAACTTTCCCGCCTCTCAGCCTTTGAAAGAAAGAAAGGGGAGGGGGCAG
GCCGCGTGCAGCCGCGAGCGGTGCTGGGCTCCGGCTCCAATTCCCCATCTCAGTCGTTCCCAAAGTCCTC
CTGTTTCATCCAAGCGTGTAAGGGTCCCCGTCCTTGACTCCCTAGTGTCCTGCTGCCCACAGTCCAGTCC
TGGGAACCAGCACCGATCACCTCCCATCGGGCCAATCTCAGTCCCTTCCCCCCTACGTCGGGGCCCACAC
GCTCGGTGCGTGCCCAGTTGAACCAGGCGGCTGCGGAAAAAAAAAAGCGGGGAGAAAGTAGGGCCCGGCT
ACTAGCGGTTTTACGGGCGCACGTAGCTCAGGCCTCAAGACCTTGGGCTGGGACTGGCTGAGCCTGGCGG
GAGGCGGGGTCCGAGTCACCGCCTGCCGCCGCGCCCCCGGTTTCTATAAATTGAGCCCGCAGCCTCCCGC
TTCGCTCTCTGCTCCTCCTGTTGGAATTCACCCGGGTACTGCAGAAGTTGGTCGTGAGGCACTGGGCAGG
TAAGTATCAAGGTTACAAGACAGGTTTAAGGAGACCAATAGAAACTGGGCTTGTCGAGACAGAGAAGACT
CTTGCGTTTCTGATAGGCACCTATTGGTCTTACTGACATCCACTTTGCCTTTCTCTCCACAGGTGTCCAC
TCCCAGTTCAATTACAGCTCTTAAGGCTAGAGTACTTAATACGACTCACTATAGGCTAGCCACCATGGCT
TCCAAGGTGTACGACCCCGAGCAACGCAAACGCATGATCACTGGGCCTCAGTGGTGGGCTCGCTGCAAGC
AAATGAACGTGCTGGACTCCTTCATCAACTACTATGATTCCGAGAAGCACGCCGAGAACGCCGTGATTTT
TCTGCATGGTAACGCTGCCTCCAGCTACCTGTGGAGGCACGTCGTGCCTCACATCGAGCCCGTGGCTAGA
TGCATCATCCCTGATCTGATCGGAATGGGTAAGTCCGGCAAGAGCGGGAATGGCTCATATCGCCTCCTGG
ATCACTACAAGTACCTCACCGCTTGGTTCGAGCTGCTGAACCTTCCAAAGAAAATCATCTTTGTGGGCCA
CGACTGGGGGGCTTGTCTGGCCTTTCACTACTCCTACGAGCACCAAGACAAGATCAAGGCCATCGTCCAT
GCTGAGAGTGTCGTGGACGTGATCGAGTCCTGGGACGAGTGGCCTGACATCGAGGAGGATATCGCCCTGA
TCAAGAGCGAAGAGGGCGAGAAAATGGTGCTTGAGAATAACTTCTTCGTCGAGACCATGCTCCCAAGCAA
GATCATGCGGAAACTGGAGCCTGAGGAGTTCGCTGCCTACCTGGAGCCATTCAAGGAGAAGGGCGAGGTT
AGACGGCCTACCCTCTCCTGGCCTCGCGAGATCCCTCTCGTTAAGGGAGGCAAGCCCGACGTCGTCCAGA
TTGTCCGCAACTACAACGCCTACCTTCGGGCCAGCGACGATCTGCCTAAGATGTTCATCGAGTCCGACCC
TGGGTTCTTTTCCAACGCTATTGTCGAGGGAGCTAAGAAGTTCCCTAACACCGAGTTCGTGAAGGTGAAG
GGCCTCCACTTCAGCCAGGAGGACGCTCCAGATGAAATGGGTAAGTACATCAAGAGCTTCGTGGAGCGCG
TGCTGAAGAACGAGCAGTAATTCTAGAGCGGCCGCTTCGAGCAGACATGATAAGATACATTGATGAGTTT
GGACAAACCACAACTAGAATGCAGTGAAAAAAATGCTTTATTTGTGAAATTTGTGATGCTATTGCTTTAT
TTGTAACCATTATAAGCTGCAATAAACAAGTTAACAACAACAATTGCATTCATTTTATGTTTCAGGTTCA
GGGGGAGGTGTGGGAGGTTTTTTAAAGCAAGTAAAACCTCTACAAATGTGGTAAAATCGATAAGGATCCA
GGTGGCACTTTTCGGGGAAATGTGCGCGGAACCCCTATTTGTTTATTTTTCTAAATACATTCAAATATGT
ATCCGCTCATGAGACAATAACCCTGATAAATGCTTCAATAATATTGAAAAAGGAAGAGTATGAGTATTCA
ACATTTCCGTGTCGCCCTTATTCCCTTTTTTGCGGCATTTTGCCTTCCTGTTTTTGCTCACCCAGAAACG
CTGGTGAAAGTAAAAGATGCTGAAGATCAGTTGGGTGCACGAGTGGGTTACATCGAACTGGATCTCAACA
GCGGTAAGATCCTTGAGAGTTTTCGCCCCGAAGAACGTTTTCCAATGATGAGCACTTTTAAAGTTCTGCT
ATGTGGCGCGGTATTATCCCGTATTGACGCCGGGCAAGAGCAACTCGGTCGCCGCATACACTATTCTCAG
AATGACTTGGTTGAGTACTCACCAGTCACAGAAAAGCATCTTACGGATGGCATGACAGTAAGAGAATTAT
GCAGTGCTGCCATAACCATGAGTGATAACACTGCGGCCAACTTACTTCTGACAACGATCGGAGGACCGAA
GGAGCTAACCGCTTTTTTGCACAACATGGGGGATCATGTAACTCGCCTTGATCGTTGGGAACCGGAGCTG
AATGAAGCCATACCAAACGACGAGCGTGACACCACGATGCCTGTAGCAATGGCAACAACGTTGCGCAAAC
TATTAACTGGCGAACTACTTACTCTAGCTTCCCGGCAACAATTAATAGACTGGATGGAGGCGGATAAAGT
TGCAGGACCACTTCTGCGCTCGGCCCTTCCGGCTGGCTGGTTTATTGCTGATAAATCTGGAGCCGGTGAG
CGTGGGTCTCGCGGTATCATTGCAGCACTGGGGCCAGATGGTAAGCCCTCCCGTATCGTAGTTATCTACA
CGACGGGGAGTCAGGCAACTATGGATGAACGAAATAGACAGATCGCTGAGATAGGTGCCTCACTGATTAA
GCATTGGTAACTGTCAGACCAAGTTTACTCATATATACTTTAGATTGATTTAAAACTTCATTTTTAATTT
AAAAGGATCTAGGTGAAGATCCTTTTTGATAATCTCATGACCAAAATCCCTTAACGTGAGTTTTCGTTCC
ACTGAGCGTCAGACCCCGTAGAAAAGATCAAAGGATCTTCTTGAGATCCTTTTTTTCTGCGCGTAATCTG
CTGCTTGCAAACAAAAAAACCACCGCTACCAGCGGTGGTTTGTTTGCCGGATCAAGAGCTACCAACTCTT
TTTCCGAAGGTAACTGGCTTCAGCAGAGCGCAGATACCAAATACTGTTCTTCTAGTGTAGCCGTAGTTAG
GCCACCACTTCAAGAACTCTGTAGCACCGCCTACATACCTCGCTCTGCTAATCCTGTTACCAGTGGCTGC
TGCCAGTGGCGATAAGTCGTGTCTTACCGGGTTGGACTCAAGACGATAGTTACCGGATAAGGCGCAGCGG
TCGGGCTGAACGGGGGGTTCGTGCACACAGCCCAGCTTGGAGCGAACGACCTACACCGAACTGAGATACC
TACAGCGTGAGCTATGAGAAAGCGCCACGCTTCCCGAAGGGAGAAAGGCGGACAGGTATCCGGTAAGCGG
CAGGGTCGGAACAGGAGAGCGCACGAGGGAGCTTCCAGGGGGAAACGCCTGGTATCTTTATAGTCCTGTC
GGGTTTCGCCACCTCTGACTTGAGCGTCGATTTTTGTGATGCTCGTCAGGGGGGCGGAGCCTATGGAAAA
ACGCCAGCAACGCGGCCTTTTTACGGTTCCTGGCCTTTTGCTGGCCTTTTGCTCACATGGCTCGAC
Features (pLannotate 1.2.2; 8 found; start..end, strand, type, name):
    560..692     +  intron         chimeric intron: chimera between introns from human β-globin and immunoglobulin heavy chain genes
    737..755     +  promoter       T7 promoter: promoter for bacteriophage T7 RNA polymerase
    765..1700    +  CDS            hRluc: Renilla luciferase human codon-optimized
   1731..1852    -  polyA_signal   SV40 poly(A) signal: SV40 polyadenylation signal
   1875..1943    -  CDS            large T antigen (fragment): large T antigen from SV40 (simian virus 40)
   1985..2089    +  promoter       AmpR promoter: bla
   2090..2950    +  CDS            AmpR: β-lactamase; bla; confers resistance to ampicillin, carbenicillin, and related antibiotics
   3121..3709    +  rep_origin     ori: high-copy-number ColE1/pMB1/pBR322/pUC origin of replication
