[The description below was written by a language model from this plasmid's Addgene catalogue record and pLannotate feature annotations shown in this document.]
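Description:
hGAPDH-rLuc is a luciferase reporter plasmid built on Promega's promoterless phRL-null backbone, into which a roughly 520 bp fragment of the human GAPDH promoter was cloned between XhoI and EcoRI sites, both retained. The catalogue lists a total size of about 3.8 kb, close to the 3,776 nt sequenced record. The plasmid is propagated in E. coli through a high-copy ColE1/pUC-type origin and selected with ampicillin via the β-lactamase gene under its own bla promoter. Although the record classifies it as a bacterial expression vector, the arrangement of parts is that of a mammalian reporter cassette.

The feature table does not annotate the GAPDH promoter itself, but the unannotated region upstream of the first feature is about the right size and position to hold it. Downstream lies a chimeric intron derived from human β-globin and immunoglobulin heavy chain intron sequences, a standard element that promotes splicing and tends to raise expression. This is followed by a T7 promoter, which allows in vitro transcription, the human codon-optimized Renilla luciferase coding sequence (hRluc), and an SV40 polyadenylation signal. The short large T antigen fragment annotated nearby is simply part of that SV40-derived terminator region, not a functional gene.

Renilla luciferase output therefore reports GAPDH promoter activity, which is the stated purpose. The associated publication concerns dual transgenic reporter mice for monitoring glial fibrillary acidic protein expression, which suggests this housekeeping-promoter reporter served as a reference alongside a GFAP-driven reporter, though the record does not spell out that role.
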