Addgene plasmid #82479: hGAPDH-rLuc
Purpose: reporter of GAPDH expression
Depositing lab: Albee Messing. Depositing organization: University of Wisconsin, Madison. Publication: Dual transgenic reporter mice as a tool for monitoring expression of glial fibrillary acidic protein. Cho W, Hagemann TL, Johnson DA, Johnson JA, Messing A. J Neurochem. 2009 Jul;110(1):343-51. Epub 2009 May 5. 10.1111/j.1471-4159.2009.06146.x PubMed 19457099.
Backbone
  Vector backbone: phRL-null
  Backbone manufacturer: Promega
  Backbone size w/o insert (bp): 3320
  Total vector size (bp): 3840
  Vector type: Bacterial Expression, Luciferase
Growth in bacteria
  Bacterial resistance: Ampicillin, 100 μg/mL
  Growth temperature: 37°C
  Growth strain: DH5alpha
  Copy number: Unknown
Gene/Insert
  Gene/Insert name: GAPDH promoter
  Species: H. sapiens (human)
  Insert size (bp): 520
  Entrez Gene: GAPDH (a.k.a. G3PD, GAPD, HEL-S-162eP)
  Promoter: hGAPDH
  Cloning method: Restriction Enzyme; 5′ cloning site XhoI (not destroyed); 3′ cloning site EcoRI (not destroyed)
  Sequencing primers: 5′ aaa
Terms and licenses: Academic/Nonprofit Terms; Industry Terms: Not Available to Industry
How to cite: hGAPDH-rLuc was a gift from Albee Messing (Addgene plasmid # 82479 ; http://n2t.net/addgene:82479 ; RRID:Addgene_82479)
