>Addgene plasmid #82479 | hGAPDH-rLuc | addgene partial sequence | sequence record 159398 | pBR322ori-F 5'-GGGAAACGCCTGGTATCTTT-3'
TTGAGCGTCGATTTTTGTGATGCTCGTTCAGGGGGGCGGAGCCTATGGAAAAACGCCAGCAACGCGGCCT
TTTTACGGTTCCTGGCCTTTTGCTGGCCTTTTGCTCACATGGCTCGACAGATCTCGAGGAGAAGTTCCCC
AACTTTCCCGCCTCTCAGCCTTTGAAAGAAAGAAAGGGGAGGGGGCAGGCCGCGTGCAGCCGCGAGCGGT
GCTGGGCTCCGGCTCCAATTCCCCATCTCAGTCGTTCCCAAAGTCCTCCTGTTTCATCCAAGCGTGTAAG
GGTCCCCGTCCTTGACTCCCTAGTGTCCTGCTGCCCACAGTCCAGTCCTGGGAACCAGCACCGATCACCT
CCCATCGGGCCAATCTCAGTCCCTTCCCCCCTACGTCGGGGCCCACACGCTCGGTGCGTGCCCAGTTGAA
CCAGGCGGCTGCGGAAAAAAAAAAGCGGGGAGAAAGTAGGGCCCGGCTACTAGCGGTTTTACGGGCGCAC
GTAGCTCAGGCCTCAAGACCTTGGGCTGGGACTGGCTGAGCCTGGCGGGAGGCGGGGTCCGAGTCACCGC
CTGCCGCCGCGCCCCCGGTTTCTATAAATTGAGCCCGCAGCCTCCCGCTTCGCTCTCTGCTCCTCCTGTT
GGAATTCACCCGGGTACTGCAGAAGTTGGTCGTGAGGCACTGGGCAGGTAAGTATCAAGGTTACAAGACA
GGTTTAAGGAGACCAATAGAAACTGGGCTTGTCGAGACAGAGAAGACTCTTGCGTTTCTGATAGGCACCT
ATTGGTCTTACTGACATCCACTTTGCCTTTCTCTCCACAGGTGTCCACTCCCAGTTCAATTACAGCTCTT
AAGGCTAGAGTACTTAATACGACTCACTATAGGCTAGCCACCATGGCTTCCAAGGTGTACGACCCCGAGC
AACGCAAACGCATGATCACTGGGCCTCAGTGGTGGGCTCGCTGCAAGCAAATGAACGTGCTGGACTCCTT
