>Addgene plasmid #82479 | hGAPDH-rLuc | addgene partial sequence | sequence record 159401 | chim-int-F 5'-TCTTACTGACATCCACTTTGCC-3'
CAGCTCTTAAGGCTAGAGTACTTAATACGACTCACTATAGGCTAGCCACCATGGCTTCCAAGGTGTACGA
CCCCGAGCAACGCAAACGCATGATCACTGGGCCTCAGTGGTGGGCTCGCTGCAAGCAAATGAACGTGCTG
GACTCCTTCATCAACTACTATGATTCCGAGAAGCACGCCGAGAACGCCGTGATTTTTCTGCATGGTAACG
CTGCCTCCAGCTACCTGTGGAGGCACGTCGTGCCTCACATCGAGCCCGTGGCTAGATGCATCATCCCTGA
TCTGATCGGAATGGGTAAGTCCGGCAAGAGCGGGAATGGCTCATATCGCCTCCTGGATCACTACAAGTAC
CTCACCGCTTGGTTCGAGCTGCTGAACCTTCCAAAGAAAATCATCTTTGTGGGCCACGACTGGGGGGCTT
GTCTGGCCTTTCACTACTCCTACGAGCACCAAGACAAGATCAAGGCCATCGTCCATGCTGAGAGTGTCGT
GGACGTGATCGAGTCCTGGGACGAGTGGCCTGACATCGAGGAGGATATCGCCCTGATCAAGAGCGAAGAG
GGCGAGAAAATGGTGCTTGAGAATAACTTCTTCGTCGAGACCATGCTCCCAAGCAAGATCATGCGGAAAC
TGGAGCCTGAGGAGTTCGCTGCCTACCTGGAGCCATTCAAGGAGAAGGGCGAGGTTAGACGGCCTACCCT
CTCCTGGCCTCGCGAGATCCCTCTCGTTAAGGGAGGCAAGCCCGACGTCGTCCAGATTGTCCGCAACTAC
AACGCCTACCTTCGGGCCAGCGACGATCTGCCTAAGATGTTCATCGAGTCCGACCCTGGGTTCTTTTCCA
ACGCTATTGTCGAGGGAGCTAA
